>Addgene plasmid #161417 | pDONR221-SLC35B2_STOP | addgene full sequence | sequence record 408928 | Addgene NGS Result
CAAATAATGATTTTATTTTGACTGATAGTGACCTGTTCGTTGCAACACATTGATGAGCAATGCTTTTTTA
TAATGCCAACTTTGTACAAAAAAGCAGGCTCCACCATGGACGCAAGGTGGTGGGCAGTGGTGGTGCTGGC
CGCCTTCCCTAGCCTGGGAGCAGGAGGAGAGACCCCAGAGGCACCACCTGAGTCCTGGACACAGCTGTGG
TTCTTTAGGTTCGTGGTGAACGCAGCAGGATACGCAAGCTTTATGGTGCCCGGCTACCTGCTGGTGCAGT
ATTTTCGGAGAAAGAACTATCTGGAGACCGGAAGGGGACTGTGCTTCCCACTGGTGAAGGCCTGCGTGTT
CGGCAATGAGCCTAAGGCATCCGACGAGGTGCCTCTGGCACCAAGAACAGAGGCCGCCGAGACCACACCT
ATGTGGCAGGCCCTGAAGCTGCTGTTCTGCGCCACCGGCCTGCAGGTGTCCTACCTGACATGGGGCGTGC
TGCAGGAGAGAGTGATGACCCGCAGCTATGGAGCAACCGCCACATCCCCAGGAGAGAGGTTCACAGATTC
TCAGTTTCTGGTGCTGATGAACCGCGTGCTGGCCCTGATCGTGGCAGGACTGTCTTGCGTGCTGTGCAAG
CAGCCAAGGCACGGAGCACCAATGTACCGCTATAGCTTCGCCTCTCTGAGCAATGTGCTGAGCTCCTGGT
GTCAGTACGAGGCCCTGAAGTTCGTGTCCTTTCCAACCCAGGTGCTGGCCAAGGCCTCTAAAGTGATCCC
CGTGATGCTGATGGGCAAGCTGGTGTCCAGGCGCTCTTACGAGCACTGGGAGTATCTGACCGCCACACTG
ATCTCCATCGGCGTGTCTATGTTCCTGCTGTCTAGCGGACCAGAGCCACGGTCCTCTCCTGCAACCACAC
TGAGCGGCCTGATCCTGCTGGCCGGCTACATCGCCTTCGACAGCTTTACCTCCAACTGGCAGGATGCCCT
GTTTGCCTATAAGATGAGCTCCGTGCAGATGATGTTCGGCGTGAATTTCTTTTCTTGCCTGTTTACCGTG
GGAAGCCTGCTGGAGCAGGGCGCCCTGCTGGAGGGCACACGGTTCATGGGCAGACACTCCGAGTTTGCCG
CCCACGCCCTGCTGCTGTCTATCTGCAGCGCCTGTGGCCAGCTGTTCATCTTTTACACCATCGGCCAGTT
CGGCGCCGCCGTGTTTACCATCATCATGACACTGCGGCAGGCCTTCGCCATCCTGCTGTCTTGTCTGCTG
TACGGCCACACCGTGACAGTGGTGGGAGGACTGGGAGTGGCAGTGGTGTTTGCCGCCCTGCTGCTGCGGG
TGTATGCAAGGGGCAGACTGAAGCAGAGAGGCAAGAAGGCCGTGCCCGTGGAGTCCCCTGTGCAGAAGGT
GTAAGACCCAGCTTTCTTGTACAAAGTTGGCATTATAAGAAAGCATTGCTTATCAATTTGTTGCAACGAA
CAGGTCACTATCAGTCAAAATAAAATCATTATTTGCCATCCAGCTGATATCCCCTATAGTGAGTCGTATT
ACATGGTCATAGCTGTTTCCTGGCAGCTCTGGCCCGTGTCTCAAAATCTCTGATGTTACATTGCACAAGA
TAAAAATATATCATCATGAACAATAAAACTGTCTGCTTACATAAACAGTAATACAAGGGGTGTTATGAGC
CATATTCAACGGGAAACGTCGAGGCCGCGATTAAATTCCAACATGGATGCTGATTTATATGGGTATAAAT
GGGCTCGCGATAATGTCGGGCAATCAGGTGCGACAATCTATCGCTTGTATGGGAAGCCCGATGCGCCAGA
GTTGTTTCTGAAACATGGCAAAGGTAGCGTTGCCAATGATGTTACAGATGAGATGGTCAGACTAAACTGG
CTGACGGAATTTATGCCTCTTCCGACCATCAAGCATTTTATCCGTACTCCTGATGATGCATGGTTACTCA
CCACTGCGATCCCCGGAAAAACAGCATTCCAGGTATTAGAAGAATATCCTGATTCAGGTGAAAATATTGT
TGATGCGCTGGCAGTGTTCCTGCGCCGGTTGCATTCGATTCCTGTTTGTAATTGTCCTTTTAACAGCGAT
CGCGTATTTCGTCTCGCTCAGGCGCAATCACGAATGAATAACGGTTTGGTTGATGCGAGTGATTTTGATG
ACGAGCGTAATGGCTGGCCTGTTGAACAAGTCTGGAAAGAAATGCATAAACTTTTGCCATTCTCACCGGA
TTCAGTCGTCACTCATGGTGATTTCTCACTTGATAACCTTATTTTTGACGAGGGGAAATTAATAGGTTGT
ATTGATGTTGGACGAGTCGGAATCGCAGACCGATACCAGGATCTTGCCATCCTATGGAACTGCCTCGGTG
AGTTTTCTCCTTCATTACAGAAACGGCTTTTTCAAAAATATGGTATTGATAATCCTGATATGAATAAATT
GCAGTTTCATTTGATGCTCGATGAGTTTTTCTAATCAGAATTGGTTAATTGGTTGTAACACTGGCAGAGC
ATTACGCTGACTTGACGGGACGGCGCAAGCTCATGACCAAAATCCCTTAACGTGAGTTACGCGTCGTTCC
ACTGAGCGTCAGACCCCGTAGAAAAGATCAAAGGATCTTCTTGAGATCCTTTTTTTCTGCGCGTAATCTG
CTGCTTGCAAACAAAAAAACCACCGCTACCAGCGGTGGTTTGTTTGCCGGATCAAGAGCTACCAACTCTT
TTTCCGAAGGTAACTGGCTTCAGCAGAGCGCAGATACCAAATACTGTTCTTCTAGTGTAGCCGTAGTTAG
GCCACCACTTCAAGAACTCTGTAGCACCGCCTACATACCTCGCTCTGCTAATCCTGTTACCAGTGGCTGC
TGCCAGTGGCGATAAGTCGTGTCTTACCGGGTTGGACTCAAGACGATAGTTACCGGATAAGGCGCAGCGG
TCGGGCTGAACGGGGGGTTCGTGCACACAGCCCAGCTTGGAGCGAACGACCTACACCGAACTGAGATACC
TACAGCGTGAGCTATGAGAAAGCGCCACGCTTCCCGAAGGGAGAAAGGCGGACAGGTATCCGGTAAGCGG
CAGGGTCGGAACAGGAGAGCGCACGAGGGAGCTTCCAGGGGGAAACGCCTGGTATCTTTATAGTCCTGTC
GGGTTTCGCCACCTCTGACTTGAGCGTCGATTTTTGTGATGCTCGTCAGGGGGGCGGAGCCTATGGAAAA
ACGCCAGCAACGCGGCCTTTTTACGGTTCCTGGCCTTTTGCTGGCCTTTTGCTCACATGTTCTTTCCTGC
GTTATCCCCTGATTCTGTGGATAACCGTATTACCGCCTTTGAGTGAGCTGATACCGCTCGCCGCAGCCGA
ACGACCGAGCGCAGCGAGTCAGTGAGCGAGGAAGCGGAAGAGCGCCCAATACGCAAACCGCCTCTCCCCG
CGCGTTGGCCGATTCATTAATGCAGCTGGCACGACAGGTTTCCCGACTGGAAAGCGGGCAGTGAGCGCAA
CGCAATTAATACGCGTACCGCTAGCCAGGAAGAGTTTGTAGAAACGCAAAAAGGCCATCCGTCAGGATGG
CCTTCTGCTTAGTTTGATGCCTGGCAGTTTATGGCGGGCGTCCTGCCCGCCACCCTCCGGGCCGTTGCTT
CACAACGTTCAAATCCGCTCCCGGCGGATTTGTCCTACTCAGGAGAGCGTTCACCGACAAACAACAGATA
AAACGAAAGGCCCAGTCTTCCGACTGAGCCTTTCGTTTTATTTGATGCCTGGCAGTTCCCTACTCTCGCG
TTAACGCTAGCATGGATGTTTTCCCAGTCACGACGTTGTAAAACGACGGCCAGTCTTAAGCTCGGGCCC
Features (pLannotate 1.2.2; 10 found; start..end, strand, type, name):
      1..100     +  protein_bind   attL1: mutant version of attL; recombination site for the Gateway® LR reaction LR Clonase™
    106..1401    +  CDS            SLC35B2: S35B2_HUMAN - Also known as PAPST1. Experimental evidence at protein level: Swiss-Prot protein existence level 1. Mediates the transport of adenosine 3'-phospho 5'- phosphosulfate (PAPS), from cytosol into Golgi. PAPS is a universal sulfuryl donor for sulfation events that take place in the Golgi. May indirectly participate in activation of the NF-kappa-B and MAPK pathways. From Homo sapiens (Human).
   1406..1505    -  protein_bind   attL2: mutant version of attL; recombination site for the Gateway® LR reaction LR Clonase™
   1523..1541    -  promoter       T7 promoter: promoter for bacteriophage T7 RNA polymerase
   1675..2484    +  CDS            KanR: aminoglycoside phosphotransferase; aph(3')-Ia; confers resistance to kanamycin in bacteria or G418 (Geneticin®) in eukaryotes
   2631..3219    +  rep_origin     ori: high-copy-number ColE1/pMB1/pBR322/pUC origin of replication
   3402..3494    +  CDS            lacI (fragment): lac repressor; lacI; The lac repressor binds to the lac operator to inhibit transcription in E. coli. This inhibition can be relieved by adding lactose or isopropyl-β-D-thiogalactopyranoside (IPTG).
   3549..3576    -  terminator     rrnB T2 terminator: transcription terminator T2 from the E. coli rrnB gene
   3708..3751    +  terminator     rrnB T1 terminator: Escherichia coli rrnB; transcription terminator T1 from the E. coli rrnB gene
   3798..3834    -  CDS            lacZα (fragment): LacZα fragment of β-galactosidase; lacZ fragment
