[The description below was written by a language model from this plasmid's Addgene catalogue record and pLannotate feature annotations shown in this document.]
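Description:
pDONR221-SLC35B2_STOP is a Gateway entry clone built on the pDONR221 backbone, carrying a codon-optimized open reading frame for human SLC35B2 (also known as PAPST1 or UGTrel4). The sequenced plasmid is about 3.85 kb. It is propagated in E. coli through a high-copy ColE1/pUC-type origin and selected with kanamycin via an aminoglycoside phosphotransferase (KanR) gene. Although catalogued under mammalian expression, the feature table shows no eukaryotic promoter or polyadenylation signal. The plasmid therefore serves as a shuttle for the ORF rather than as an expression vector in its own right.

The roughly 1.3 kb SLC35B2 coding sequence sits between attL1 and attL2, the recombination sites used in the Gateway LR reaction. This allows directional transfer of the ORF into any attR-containing destination vector, which then supplies the promoter, tags and host-specific elements. SLC35B2 encodes a transporter that moves the universal sulfuryl donor PAPS from the cytosol into the Golgi, where sulfation reactions take place. This version keeps a stop codon at the end of the ORF, so it suits native or N-terminally tagged expression but not C-terminal fusions; a companion clone lacking the stop codon exists for that purpose.

Other annotated elements are standard pDONR221 features. rrnB T1 and T2 terminators lie upstream of the cassette and insulate it from read-through transcription. A T7 promoter lies beyond attL2, and short lacI and lacZα fragments are backbone remnants. M13 forward and reverse sites are listed for sequencing the insert. The clone belongs to a consortium collection of solute carrier ORFs made for studying SLC transporters in drug discovery.
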