Addgene plasmid #161417: pDONR221-SLC35B2_STOP
Purpose: Gateway entry clone with codon-optimized ORF sequence for subcloning into custom expression vectors. Contains a STOP codon at the end of the codon-optimized ORF sequence.
Depositing lab: RESOLUTE Consortium & Giulio Superti-Furga. Depositing organization: CeMM Research Center for Molecular Medicine. Publication: The RESOLUTE consortium: unlocking SLC transporters for drug discovery. Superti-Furga G, Lackner D, Wiedmer T, Ingles-Prieto A, Barbosa B, Girardi E, Goldmann U, Gurtl B, Klavins K, Klimek C, Lindinger S, Lineiro-Retes E, Muller AC, Onstein S, Redinger G, Reil D, Sedlyarov V, Wolf G, Crawford M, Everley R, ... Steppan CM. Nat Rev Drug Discov. 2020 Jul;19(7):429-430. doi: 10.1038/d41573-020-00056-6. PubMed 32265506.
Backbone
  Vector backbone: pDONR221
  Backbone manufacturer: ThermoFisher Scientific
  Backbone size w/o insert (bp): 2550
  Vector type: Mammalian Expression
Growth in bacteria
  Bacterial resistance: Kanamycin, 50 μg/mL
  Growth temperature: 37°C
  Growth strain: NEB Stable
  Copy number: High Copy
Gene/Insert
  Gene/Insert name: SLC35B2 (alt name: UGTrel4)
  Species: H. sapiens (human)
  Insert size (bp): 1299
  Entrez Gene: SLC35B2 (a.k.a. HLD26, PAPST1, SLL, UGTrel4)
  Cloning method: Gateway Cloning
  Sequencing primers: 5′ M13-fwd; 3′ M13-rev
Terms and licenses: Academic/Nonprofit Terms; Industry Terms
Depositor comments: This plasmid contains a STOP codon at the end of the codon-optimized ORF. For the version of this plasmid that does not contain a STOP codon, please see Addgene plasmid 132251 For more information on the full Resolute plasmid collection, please see www.addgene.org/depositor-collections/re-solute/. Please provide your feedback on this plasmid to the RESOLUTE consortium by filling out their RESOLUTE repository feedback form: https://forms.office.com/Pages/ResponsePage.aspx?id=0e05yklzmkS7rjFGQL4N7z4feCLQvEJAmVcOCM_u885UN1JJRko0Ukg4TVQwNTZLOUxPQVJWT1NHUCQlQCN0PWcu
How to cite: pDONR221-SLC35B2_STOP was a gift from RESOLUTE Consortium & Giulio Superti-Furga (Addgene plasmid # 161417 ; http://n2t.net/addgene:161417 ; RRID:Addgene_161417)
