>Addgene plasmid #161417 | pDONR221-SLC35B2_STOP | depositor partial sequence | sequence record 312769 | Codon-optimized ORF of SLC35B2
ATGGACGCAAGGTGGTGGGCAGTGGTGGTGCTGGCCGCCTTCCCTAGCCTGGGAGCAGGAGGAGAGACCC
CAGAGGCACCACCTGAGTCCTGGACACAGCTGTGGTTCTTTAGGTTCGTGGTGAACGCAGCAGGATACGC
AAGCTTTATGGTGCCCGGCTACCTGCTGGTGCAGTATTTTCGGAGAAAGAACTATCTGGAGACCGGAAGG
GGACTGTGCTTCCCACTGGTGAAGGCCTGCGTGTTCGGCAATGAGCCTAAGGCATCCGACGAGGTGCCTC
TGGCACCAAGAACAGAGGCCGCCGAGACCACACCTATGTGGCAGGCCCTGAAGCTGCTGTTCTGCGCCAC
CGGCCTGCAGGTGTCCTACCTGACATGGGGCGTGCTGCAGGAGAGAGTGATGACCCGCAGCTATGGAGCA
ACCGCCACATCCCCAGGAGAGAGGTTCACAGATTCTCAGTTTCTGGTGCTGATGAACCGCGTGCTGGCCC
TGATCGTGGCAGGACTGTCTTGCGTGCTGTGCAAGCAGCCAAGGCACGGAGCACCAATGTACCGCTATAG
CTTCGCCTCTCTGAGCAATGTGCTGAGCTCCTGGTGTCAGTACGAGGCCCTGAAGTTCGTGTCCTTTCCA
ACCCAGGTGCTGGCCAAGGCCTCTAAAGTGATCCCCGTGATGCTGATGGGCAAGCTGGTGTCCAGGCGCT
CTTACGAGCACTGGGAGTATCTGACCGCCACACTGATCTCCATCGGCGTGTCTATGTTCCTGCTGTCTAG
CGGACCAGAGCCACGGTCCTCTCCTGCAACCACACTGAGCGGCCTGATCCTGCTGGCCGGCTACATCGCC
TTCGACAGCTTTACCTCCAACTGGCAGGATGCCCTGTTTGCCTATAAGATGAGCTCCGTGCAGATGATGT
TCGGCGTGAATTTCTTTTCTTGCCTGTTTACCGTGGGAAGCCTGCTGGAGCAGGGCGCCCTGCTGGAGGG
CACACGGTTCATGGGCAGACACTCCGAGTTTGCCGCCCACGCCCTGCTGCTGTCTATCTGCAGCGCCTGT
GGCCAGCTGTTCATCTTTTACACCATCGGCCAGTTCGGCGCCGCCGTGTTTACCATCATCATGACACTGC
GGCAGGCCTTCGCCATCCTGCTGTCTTGTCTGCTGTACGGCCACACCGTGACAGTGGTGGGAGGACTGGG
AGTGGCAGTGGTGTTTGCCGCCCTGCTGCTGCGGGTGTATGCAAGGGGCAGACTGAAGCAGAGAGGCAAG
AAGGCCGTGCCCGTGGAGTCCCCTGTGCAGAAGGTGTAA
